>Addgene plasmid #216578 | DDX3X - K215G in pENTR | addgene full sequence | sequence record 426869 | Addgene NGS Result
GCCTGGCAGTTCCCTACTCTCGCGTTAACGCTAGCATGGATGTTTTCCCAGTCACGACGTTGTAAAACGA
CGGCCAGTCTTAAGCTCGGGCCCCAAATAATGATTTTATTTTGACTGATAGTGACCTGTTCGTTGCAACA
AATTGATGAGCAATGCTTTTTTATAATGCCAACTTTGTACAAAAAAGCAGGCTCCGGCACCATGAGTCAT
GTGGCAGTGGAAAATGCGCTCGGGCTGGACCAGCAGTTTGCTGGCCTAGACCTGAACTCTTCAGATAATC
AGAGTGGAGGAAGTACAGCCAGCAAAGGGCGCTATATTCCTCCTCATTTAAGGAACCGAGAAGCTACTAA
AGGTTTCTACGATAAAGACAGTTCAGGGTGGAGTTCTAGCAAAGATAAGGATGCGTATAGCAGTTTTGGA
TCTCGTAGTGATTCAAGAGGGAAGTCTAGCTTCTTCAGTGATCGTGGAAGTGGATCAAGGGGAAGGTTTG
ATGATCGTGGACGGAGTGATTACGATGGCATTGGCAGCCGTGGTGACAGAAGTGGCTTTGGCAAATTTGA
ACGTGGTGGAAACAGTCGCTGGTGTGACAAATCAGATGAAGATGATTGGTCAAAACCACTCCCACCAAGT
GAACGCTTGGAACAGGAACTCTTTTCTGGAGGCAACACTGGGATTAATTTTGAGAAATACGATGACATTC
CAGTTGAGGCAACAGGCAACAACTGTCCTCCACATATTGAAAGTTTCAGTGATGTTGAGATGGGAGAAAT
TATCATGGGAAACATTGAGCTTACTCGTTATACTCGCCCAACTCCAGTGCAAAAGCATGCTATTCCTATT
ATCCAAGAGAAAAGAGACTTGATGGCTTGTGCCCAAACAGGGTCTGGAAAAACTGCAGCATTTCTGTTGC
CCATCTTGAGTCAGATTTATTCAGATGGTCCAGGCGAGGCTTTGAGGGCCATGAAGGAAAATGGAAGGTA
TGGGCGCCGCAAACAATACCCAATCTCCTTGGTATTAGCACCAACGAGAGAGTTGGCAGTACAGATCTAC
GAGGAAGCCAGAAAATTTTCATACCGATCTAGAGTTCGTCCTTGCGTGGTTTATGGTGGTGCCGATATTG
GTCAGCAGATTCGAGACTTGGAACGTGGATGCCATTTGTTAGTAGCCACTCCAGGACGTCTAGTGGATAT
GATGGAAAGAGGAAAGATTGGATTAGACTTTTGCAAATACTTGGTGTTAGATGAAGCTGATCGGATGTTG
GATATGGGGTTTGAGCCTCAGATTCGTAGAATAGTCGAACAAGATACTATGCCTCCAAAGGGTGTCCGCC
ACACTATGATGTTTAGTGCTACTTTTCCTAAGGAAATACAGATGCTGGCTCGTGATTTCTTAGATGAATA
TATCTTCTTGGCTGTAGGAAGAGTTGGCTCTACCTCTGAAAACATCACACAGAAAGTAGTTTGGGTGGAA
GAATCAGACAAACGGTCATTTCTGCTTGACCTCCTAAATGCAACAGGCAAGGATTCACTGACCTTAGTGT
TTGTGGAGACCAAAAAGGGTGCAGATTCTCTGGAGGATTTCTTATACCATGAAGGATACGCATGTACCAG
CATCCATGGAGACCGTTCTCAGAGGGATAGAGAAGAGGCCCTTCACCAGTTCCGCTCAGGAAAAAGCCCA
ATTTTAGTGGCTACAGCAGTAGCAGCAAGAGGACTGGACATTTCAAATGTGAAACATGTTATCAATTTTG
ACTTGCCAAGTGATATTGAAGAATATGTACATCGTATTGGTCGTACGGGACGTGTAGGAAACCTTGGCCT
GGCAACCTCATTCTTTAACGAGAGGAACATAAATATTACTAAGGATTTGTTGGATCTTCTTGTTGAAGCT
AAACAAGAAGTGCCGTCTTGGTTAGAAAACATGGCTTATGAACACCACTACAAGGGTAGCAGTCGTGGAC
GTTCTAAGAGTAGCAGATTTAGTGGAGGGTTTGGTGCCAGAGACTACCGACAAAGTAGCGGTGCCAGCAG
TTCCAGCTTCAGCAGCAGCCGCGCAAGCAGCAGCCGCAGTGGCGGAGGTGGCCACGGTAGCAGCAGAGGA
TTTGGTGGAGGTGGCTATGGAGGCTTTTACAACAGTGATGGATATGGAGGAAATTATAACTCCCAGGGGG
TTGACTGGTGGGGTAACTGATAGACCCAGCTTTCTTGTACAAAGTTGGCATTATAAAAAATAATTGCTCA
TCAATTTGTTGCAACGAACAGGTCACTATCAGTCAAAATAAAATCATTATTTGCCATCCAGCTGATATCC
CCTATAGTGAGTCGTATTACATGGTCATAGCTGTTTCCTGGCAGCTCTGGCCCGTGTCTCAAAATCTCTG
ATGTTACATTGCACAAGATAAAAATATATCATCATGCCTCCTCTAGACCAGCCAGGACAGAAATGCCTCG
ACTTCGCTGCTACCCAAGGTTGCCGGGTGACGCACACCGTGGAAACGGATGAAGGCACGAACCCAGTGGA
CATAAGCCTGTTCGGTTCGTAAGCTGTAATGCAAGTAGCGTATGCGCTCACGCAACTGGTCCAGAACCTT
GACCGAACGCAGCGGTGGTAACGGCGCAGTGGCGGTTTTCATGGCTTGTTATGACTGTTTTTTTGGGGTA
CAGTCTATGCCTCGGGCATCCAAGCAGCAAGCGCGTTACGCCGTGGGTCGATGTTTGATGTTATGGAGCA
GCAACGATGTTACGCAGCAGGGCAGTCGCCCTAAAACAAAGTTAAACATTATGAGGGAAGCGGTGATCGC
CGAAGTATCGACTCAACTATCAGAGGTAGTTGGCGTCATCGAGCGCCATCTCGAACCGACGTTGCTGGCC
GTACATTTGTACGGCTCCGCAGTGGATGGCGGCCTGAAGCCACACAGTGATATTGATTTGCTGGTTACGG
TGACCGTAAGGCTTGATGAAACAACGCGGCGAGCTTTGATCAACGACCTTTTGGAAACTTCGGCTTCCCC
TGGAGAGAGCGAGATTCTCCGCGCTGTAGAAGTCACCATTGTTGTGCACGACGACATCATTCCGTGGCGT
TATCCAGCTAAGCGCGAACTGCAATTTGGAGAATGGCAGCGCAATGACATTCTTGCAGGTATCTTCGAGC
CAGCCACGATCGACATTGATCTGGCTATCTTGCTGACAAAAGCAAGAGAACATAGCGTTGCCTTGGTAGG
TCCAGCGGCGGAGGAACTCTTTGATCCGGTTCCTGAACAGGATCTATTTGAGGCGCTAAATGAAACCTTA
ACGCTATGGAACTCGCCGCCCGACTGGGCTGGCGATGAGCGAAATGTAGTGCTTACGTTGTCCCGCATTT
GGTACAGCGCAGTAACCGGCAAAATCGCGCCGAAGGATGTCGCTGCCGACTGGGCAATGGAGCGCCTGCC
GGCCCAGTATCAGCCCGTCATACTTGAAGCTAGACAGGCTTATCTTGGACAAGAAGAAGATCGCTTGGCC
TCGCGCGCAGATCAGTTGGAAGAATTTGTCCACTACGTGAAAGGCGAGATCACCAAGGTAGTCGGCAAAT
AACCCTCGAGCCACCCATGACCAAAATCCCTTAACGTGAGTTACGCGTCGTTCCACTGAGCGTCAGACCC
CGTAGAAAAGATCAAAGGATCTTCTTGAGATCCTTTTTTTCTGCGCGTAATCTGCTGCTTGCAAACAAAA
AAACCACCGCTACCAGCGGTGGTTTGTTTGCCGGATCAAGAGCTACCAACTCTTTTTCCGAAGGTAACTG
GCTTCAGCAGAGCGCAGATACCAAATACTGTTCTTCTAGTGTAGCCGTAGTTAGGCCACCACTTCAAGAA
CTCTGTAGCACCGCCTACATACCTCGCTCTGCTAATCCTGTTACCAGTGGCTGCTGCCAGTGGCGATAAG
TCGTGTCTTACCGGGTTGGACTCAAGACGATAGTTACCGGATAAGGCGCAGCGGTCGGGCTGAACGGGGG
GTTCGTGCACACAGCCCAGCTTGGAGCGAACGACCTACACCGAACTGAGATACCTACAGCGTGAGCTATG
AGAAAGCGCCACGCTTCCCGAAGGGAGAAAGGCGGACAGGTATCCGGTAAGCGGCAGGGTCGGAACAGGA
GAGCGCACGAGGGAGCTTCCAGGGGGAAACGCCTGGTATCTTTATAGTCCTGTCGGGTTTCGCCACCTCT
GACTTGAGCGTCGATTTTTGTGATGCTCGTCAGGGGGGCGGAGCCTATGGAAAAACGCCAGCAACGCGGC
CTTTTTACGGTTCCTGGCCTTTTGCTGGCCTTTTGCTCACATGTTCTTTCCTGCGTTATCCCCTGATTCT
GTGGATAACCGTATTACCGCCTTTGAGTGAGCTGATACCGCTCGCCGCAGCCGAACGACCGAGCGCAGCG
AGTCAGTGAGCGAGGAAGCGGAAGAGCGCCCAATACGCAAACCGCCTCTCCCCGCGCGTTGGCCGATTCA
TTAATGCAGCTGGCACGACAGGTTTCCCGACTGGAAAGCGGGCAGTGAGCGCAACGCAATTAATACGCGT
ACCGCTAGCCAGGAAGAGTTTGTAGAAACGCAAAAAGGCCATCCGTCAGGATGGCCTTCTGCTTAGTTTG
ATGCCTGGCAGTTTATGGCGGGCGTCCTGCCCGCCACCCTCCGGGCCGTTGCTTCACAACGTTCAAATCC
GCTCCCGGCGGATTTGTCCTACTCAGGAGAGCGTTCACCGACAAACAACAGATAAAACGAAAGGCCCAGT
CTTCCGACTGAGCCTTTCGTTTTATTTGAT
Features (pLannotate 1.2.2; 12 found; start..end, strand, type, name):
     42..78      -  CDS            lacZα (fragment): LacZα fragment of β-galactosidase; lacZ fragment
     94..193     +  protein_bind   attL1: mutant version of attL; recombination site for the Gateway® LR reaction LR Clonase™
    202..2187    +  CDS            DDX3X: DDX3X_HUMAN - Also known as DBX From Homo sapiens (Human).
   2194..2293    -  protein_bind   attL2: mutant version of attL; recombination site for the Gateway® LR reaction LR Clonase™
   2311..2329    -  promoter       T7 promoter: promoter for bacteriophage T7 RNA polymerase
   2519..2542    +  promoter       Pc promoter (fragment): intI1 (promoter lies within the coding sequence); class 1 integron promoter
   2718..2774    +  CDS            GmR (fragment): gentamycin acetyltransferase; aacC1; confers resistance to gentamycin
   2781..3572    +  CDS            SmR: aminoglycoside adenylyltransferase (Murphy, 1985); aadA; confers resistance to spectinomycin and streptomycin
   3665..4253    +  rep_origin     ori: high-copy-number ColE1/pMB1/pBR322/pUC origin of replication
   4436..4528    +  CDS            lacI (fragment): lac repressor; lacI; The lac repressor binds to the lac operator to inhibit transcription in E. coli. This inhibition can be relieved by adding lactose or isopropyl-β-D-thiogalactopyranoside (IPTG).
   4583..4610    -  terminator     rrnB T2 terminator: transcription terminator T2 from the E. coli rrnB gene
   4742..4785    +  terminator     rrnB T1 terminator: Escherichia coli rrnB; transcription terminator T1 from the E. coli rrnB gene
