[The description below was written by a language model from this plasmid's Addgene catalogue record and pLannotate feature annotations shown in this document.]
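Description:
DDX3X - K215G in pENTR is a Gateway entry (donor) plasmid built on the pCR8-GW-TOPO backbone, carrying the human DDX3X coding sequence with a K215G substitution that the record describes as an autism spectrum disorder (ASD)-associated mutation. The sequenced plasmid is about 4.8 kb, consistent with a roughly 2.8 kb backbone and a roughly 2 kb insert placed by Gibson cloning. It is maintained in E. coli at high copy through a ColE1/pUC-type origin and selected with spectinomycin via the aadA (SmR) aminoglycoside adenylyltransferase gene. The annotated Pc integron promoter fragment and short GmR fragment just upstream probably reflect the origin of this resistance cassette rather than functional parts. The short lacZα and lacI fragments also appear to be backbone remnants.

The DDX3X open reading frame lies between attL1 and attL2, the recombination sites used in the Gateway LR reaction, so the mutant gene can be transferred directionally into any attR-containing destination vector. The entry clone has no promoter positioned to express DDX3X. The only annotated promoter near the insert is a T7 promoter just outside attL2, oriented back toward the insert in antisense to the coding sequence. rrnB T1 and T2 terminators sit upstream of the cassette, where they limit read-through transcription from the backbone. According to the depositor, the insert includes a Kozak sequence designed so that it also reads as a linker, which allows in-frame fusion when the gene is moved into N-terminal tagging destination vectors. The plasmid is therefore a shuttle source for generating expression constructs of this DDX3X variant, although the record does not specify the downstream host or assay.
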