Addgene plasmid #216578: DDX3X - K215G in pENTR
Purpose: gateway cloning donor vector containing DDX3X ASD mutation
Depositing lab: Douglas Allan & Christopher Loewen. Depositing organization: University of British Columbia.
Backbone
  Vector backbone: pCR8-GW-TOPO
  Backbone manufacturer: GenScript
  Backbone size w/o insert (bp): 2800
  Vector type: Gateway Entry Plasmid
Growth in bacteria
  Bacterial resistance: Spectinomycin, 50 μg/mL
  Growth temperature: 37°C
  Growth strain: DH5alpha
  Copy number: High Copy
Gene/Insert
  Gene/Insert name: DDX3X
  Species: H. sapiens (human)
  Insert size (bp): 2000
  Mutation: K215G
  Entrez Gene: DDX3X (a.k.a. CAP-Rf, DBX, DDX14, DDX3, HLP2, MRX102, MRXSSB)
  Cloning method: Gibson Cloning
  Sequencing primers: 5′ M13 fwd; 3′ M13 rev
Terms and licenses: Academic/Nonprofit Terms; Industry Terms: Not Available to Industry
Depositor comments: insert contains a Kozak sequence that encodes a linker for cloning into N-terminal tagging pDEST vectors
How to cite: DDX3X - K215G in pENTR was a gift from Douglas Allan & Christopher Loewen (Addgene plasmid # 216578 ; http://n2t.net/addgene:216578 ; RRID:Addgene_216578)
